>Addgene plasmid #184027 | pcDNA T7-Gnat1 Mut-3UTR | addgene full sequence | sequence record 362429 | Addgene NGS Result
GACGGATCGGGAGATCTCCCGATCCCCTATGGTGCACTCTCAGTACAATCTGCTCTGATGCCGCATAGTT
AAGCCAGTATCTGCTCCCTGCTTGTGTGTTGGAGGTCGCTGAGTAGTGCGCGAGCAAAATTTAAGCTACA
ACAAGGCAAGGCTTGACCGACAATTGCATGAAGAATCTGCTTAGGGTTAGGCGTTTTGCGCTGCTTCGCG
ATGTACGGGCCAGATATACGCGTTGACATTGATTATTGACTAGTTATTAATAGTAATCAATTACGGGGTC
ATTAGTTCATAGCCCATATATGGAGTTCCGCGTTACATAACTTACGGTAAATGGCCCGCCTGGCTGACCG
CCCAACGACCCCCGCCCATTGACGTCAATAATGACGTATGTTCCCATAGTAACGCCAATAGGGACTTTCC
ATTGACGTCAATGGGTGGAGTATTTACGGTAAACTGCCCACTTGGCAGTACATCAAGTGTATCATATGCC
AAGTACGCCCCCTATTGACGTCAATGACGGTAAATGGCCCGCCTGGCATTATGCCCAGTACATGACCTTA
TGGGACTTTCCTACTTGGCAGTACATCTACGTATTAGTCATCGCTATTACCATGGTGATGCGGTTTTGGC
AGTACATCAATGGGCGTGGATAGCGGTTTGACTCACGGGGATTTCCAAGTCTCCACCCCATTGACGTCAA
TGGGAGTTTGTTTTGGCACCAAAATCAACGGGACTTTCCAAAATGTCGTAACAACTCCGCCCCATTGACG
CAAATGGGCGGTAGGCGTGTACGGTGGGAGGTCTATATAAGCAGAGCTCTCTGGCTAACTAGAGAACCCA
CTGCTTACTGGCTTATCGAAATTAATACGACTCACTATAGGGAGACCCAAGCTGGTGCTGGGACCATGGC
TAGCATGACTGGTGGACAGCAAATGGGTGGGGCTGGGGCCAGCGCTGAGGAGAAGCACTCCAGAGAGCTG
GAGAAGAAGCTGAAAGAGGATGCTGAGAAGGATGCCCGCACTGTGAAACTGCTGCTTCTGGGTGCCGGTG
AATCCGGGAAGAGCACTATTGTCAAACAGATGAAGATTATCCACCAGGACGGGTATTCGCTGGAGGAATG
CCTCGAGTTCATTGCCATCATCTACGGCAACACTCTGCAGTCCATCCTGGCCATCGTTCGGGCTATGACC
ACGCTCAACATTCAGTATGGAGATTCAGCCCGGCAGGATGATGCCCGGAAGCTCATGCACATGGCAGATA
CTATTGAGGAAGGCACAATGCCCAAGGAGATGTCAGACATCATTCAGCGCTTGTGGAAGGACTCGGGTAT
CCAAGCTTGCTTTGACCGAGCCTCAGAATACCAGCTCAATGACTCCGCCGGCTACTATCTCTCAGACCTA
GAGCGTCTGGTGACTCCAGGATATGTGCCCACTGAGCAGGACGTGTTGCGTTCTCGTGTCAAAACCACTG
GTATTATCGAGACTCAATTCTCCTTCAAGGACCTCAACTTCAGAATGTTCGATGTGGGCGGGCAGCGTTC
CGAGCGCAAAAAGTGGATCCACTGCTTTGAGGGTGTGACGTGCATCATTTTCATCGCTGCGCTGAGCGCT
TACGACATGGTGCTGGTGGAGGACGACGAAGTGAACCGAATGCACGAGAGCCTGCACCTGTTCAACAGCA
TCTGCAATCATCGCTACTTCGCCACAACGTCTATCGTGCTCTTCCTCAACAAGAAGGACGTTTTCTCCGA
GAAGATAAAAAAGGCACACCTCAGCATCTGCTTCCCCGACTACGATGGACCTAACACTTACGAGGATGCC
GGCAACTACATCAAAGTGCAGTTCCTGGAGCTTAACATGCGACGTGATGTGAAGGAGATCTATTCCCACA
TGACGTGCGCTACCGACACACAGAACGTCAAGTTTGTCTTTGACGCTGTCACCGACATTATCATCAAGGA
GAACCTCAAAGACTGCGGGCTCTTCTGAGGTACCTGAATTCAGGTGTGTCTCTTGCCCTGAGATTCTGTG
ACCCTGCAGCCCTGTGACCCTGTGATCCCCTCAAATACCGTCCTTTCCACAAGCTGCTGCTCTTGTGACC
ACACACCCAAAGGCATGAGGCTTGCAGTGCAGACCCTCCCCCAAGTACCCAACTCGACCCTGCTTTTCAC
CGCCTGGCTGCACTGGCCTCTTGGACCTACAGCAGCCAGCCTGAGCTGAGACACCTCAGGACTTGGGACA
GCTGGAACTCACAGTGACTCAGCAGTGCCCTGATGACCCGTCTGTCTCCAGCCTCTTCTGCTACCCCCAG
CAGCAGCAGCAGCTCACCAGCAGATCCCCATTCCACAAACAGCCCTCCCTCACCAGTTTCCACGAAGGAC
TTGAGGTATCCCTCCCTCAAGCAGTGAGCCGGTCCAGCCTGCTACCTGCATATGACAAGTCCAACACGTG
TCCACCCAGTGGTTGATGACTGTCCCTCCCAGTGACCTGAGGACTCCAAAGTCCAAGCTCTGGTTTTTGA
AGCCTCGTATGAAGAAGTGAGTGACTTTGACGTGGGTGCCAGGGAAAGAAAGACACAAGCCAAACCCATT
CCCGAACATCAGACTCAGGGTTTCTCCAGTCCCTTCTCCCTCTGGGTCTTGCCCCTCTGTCCTTGGACAC
TTCCACACCACACCTCATCCACCCACACACAATACTCAGGGCTGGCTGGTCAAGGTATGCTGTATTGAAG
GAGGGTATTATTGACATGACTATGACCAATAATGAAGCCATGCTGAGGGGTGGCTCAGAGCAGAGTCCAA
CCCCTATTGATCAACCATGGGCAAAGAATATCCCATGTGAGGTTACAGGCAATTCCATGTGACCATGTTG
TCCCTCCTGATTCAGGGCCCATTCCTTGAGAGGGAGAACTGAAAACCAGGCCTAAACCATTGAAGACAAT
GTCCCCCAACCCCCAGCCACTTCTACAACCTTTGCTTAAGCCTGTGGACCAGAGCCAGTGCTGCTGGAAG
AGGCAAGATGCTTCTGGACAGCAAGACTGAGGCACAACCTCTCCCTCCCTTGACTGACTGCAGACTCAGC
AATAAACCTTTGCACCAGGTCTAGAGGGCCCGTTTAAACCCGCTGATCAGCCTCGACTGTGCCTTCTAGT
TGCCAGCCATCTGTTGTTTGCCCCTCCCCCGTGCCTTCCTTGACCCTGGAAGGTGCCACTCCCACTGTCC
TTTCCTAATAAAATGAGGAAATTGCATCGCATTGTCTGAGTAGGTGTCATTCTATTCTGGGGGGTGGGGT
GGGGCAGGACAGCAAGGGGGAGGATTGGGAAGACAATAGCAGGCATGCTGGGGATGCGGTGGGCTCTATG
GCTTCTGAGGCGGAAAGAACCAGCTGGGGCTCTAGGGGGTATCCCC
[124 nt withheld, positions 3407-3530]
C
[91 nt withheld, positions 3532-3622]
A
[49 nt withheld, positions 3624-3672]
CCTTTGACGTTGGAGTCCACGTTCTTT
[37 nt withheld, positions 3700-3736]
ACCCTATCTCGGTCTATTCTTTTGATTTATAAGGGATTTTGCCGATTTCGGCCTATTGGTTAAAAAATGA
GCTGATTTAACAAAAATTTAACGCGAATTAATTCTGTGGAATGTGTGTCAGTTAGGGTGTGGAAAGTCCC
CAGGCTCCCCAGCAGGCAGAAGTATGCAAAGCATGCATCTCAATTAGTCAGCAACCAGGTGTGGAAAGTC
CCCAGGCTCCCCAGCAGGCAGAAGTATGCAAAGCATGCATCTCAATTAGTCAGCAACCATAGTCCCGCCC
CTAACTCCGCCCATCCCGCCCCTAACTCCGCCCAGTTCCGCCCATTCTCCGCCCCATGGCTGACTAATTT
TTTTTATTTATGCAGAGGCCGAGGCCGCCTCTGCCTCTGAGCTATTCCAGAAGTAGTGAGGAGGCTTTTT
TGGAGGCCTAGGCTTTTGCAAAAAGCTCCCGGGAGCTTGTATATCCATTTTCGGATCTGATCAAGAGACA
GGATGAGGATCGTTTCGCATGATTGAACAAGATGGATTGCACGCAGGTTCTCCGGCCGCTTGGGTGGAGA
GGCTATTCGGCTATGACTGGGCACAACAGACAATCGGCTGCTCTGATGCCGCCGTGTTCCGGCTGTCAGC
GCAGGGGCGCCCGGTTCTTTTTGTCAAGACCGACCTGTCCGGTGCCCTGAATGAACTGCAGGACGAGGCA
GCGCGGCTATCGTGGCTGGCCACGACGGGCGTTCCTTGCGCAGCTGTGCTCGACGTTGTCACTGAAGCGG
GAAGGGACTGGCTGCTATTGGGCGAAGTGCCGGGGCAGGATCTCCTGTCATCTCACCTTGCTCCTGCCGA
GAAAGTATCCATCATGGCTGATGCAATGCGGCGGCTGCATACGCTTGATCCGGCTACCTGCCCATTCGAC
CACCAAGCGAAACATCGCATCGAGCGAGCACGTACTCGGATGGAAGCCGGTCTTGTCGATCAGGATGATC
TGGACGAAGAGCATCAGGGGCTCGCGCCAGCCGAACTGTTCGCCAGGCTCAAGGCGCGCATGCCCGACGG
CGAGGATCTCGTCGTGACCCATGGCGATGCCTGCTTGCCGAATATCATGGTGGAAAATGGCCGCTTTTCT
GGATTCATCGACTGTGGCCGGCTGGGTGTGGCGGACCGCTATCAGGACATAGCGTTGGCTACCCGTGATA
TTGCTGAAGAGCTTGGCGGCGAATGGGCTGACCGCTTCCTCGTGCTTTACGGTATCGCCGCTCCCGATTC
GCAGCGCATCGCCTTCTATCGCCTTCTTGACGAGTTCTTCTGAGCGGGACTCTGGGGTTCGAAATGACCG
ACCAAGCGACGCCCAACCTGCCATCACGAGATTTCGATTCCACCGCCGCCTTCTATGAAAGGTTGGGCTT
CGGAATCGTTTTCCGGGACGCCGGCTGGATGATCCTCCAGCGCGGGGATCTCATGCTGGAGTTCTTCGCC
CACCCCAACTTGTTTATTGCAGCTTATAATGGTTACAAATAAAGCAATAGCATCACAAATTTCACAAATA
AAGCATTTTTTTCACTGCATTCTAGTTGTGGTTTGTCCAAACTCATCAATGTATCTTATCATGTCTGTAT
ACCGTCGACCTCTAGCTAGAGCTTGGCGTAATCATGGTCATAGCTGTTTCCTGTGTGAAATTGTTATCCG
CTCACAATTCCACACAACATACGAGCCGGAAGCATAAAGTGTAAAGCCTGGGGTGCCTAATGAGTGAGCT
AACTCACATTAATTGCGTTGCGCTCACTGCCCGCTTTCCAGTCGGGAAACCTGTCGTGCCAGCTGCATTA
ATGAATCGGCCAACGCGCGGGGAGAGGCGGTTTGCGTATTGGGCGCTCTTCCGCTTCCTCGCTCACTGAC
TCGCTGCGCTCGGTCGTTCGGCTGCGGCGAGCGGTATCAGCTCACTCAAAGGCGGTAATACGGTTATCCA
CAGAATCAGGGGATAACGCAGGAAAGAACATGTGAGCAAAAGGCCAGCAAAAGGCCAGGAACCGTAAAAA
GGCCGCGTTGCTGGCGTTTTTCCATAGGCTCCGCCCCCCTGACGAGCATCACAAAAATCGACGCTCAAGT
CAGAGGTGGCGAAACCCGACAGGACTATAAAGATACCAGGCGTTTCCCCCTGGAAGCTCCCTCGTGCGCT
CTCCTGTTCCGACCCTGCCGCTTACCGGATACCTGTCCGCCTTTCTCCCTTCGGGAAGCGTGGCGCTTTC
TCATAGCTCACGCTGTAGGTATCTCAGTTCGGTGTAGGTCGTTCGCTCCAAGCTGGGCTGTGTGCACGAA
CCCCCCGTTCAGCCCGACCGCTGCGCCTTATCCGGTAACTATCGTCTTGAGTCCAACCCGGTAAGACACG
ACTTATCGCCACTGGCAGCAGCCACTGGTAACAGGATTAGCAGAGCGAGGTATGTAGGCGGTGCTACAGA
GTTCTTGAAGTGGTGGCCTAACTACGGCTACACTAGAAGAACAGTATTTGGTATCTGCGCTCTGCTGAAG
CCAGTTACCTTCGGAAAAAGAGTTGGTAGCTCTTGATCCGGCAAACAAACCACCGCTGGTAGCGGTGGTT
TTTTTGTTTGCAAGCAGCAGATTACGCGCAGAAAAAAAGGATCTCAAGAAGATCCTTTGATCTTTTCTAC
GGGGTCTGACGCTCAGTGGAACGAAAACTCACGTTAAGGGATTTTGGTCATGAGATTATCAAAAAGGATC
TTCACCTAGATCCTTTTAAATTAAAAATGAAGTTTTAAATCAATCTAAAGTATATATGAGTAAACTTGGT
CTGACAGTTACCAATGCTTAATCAGTGAGGCACCTATCTCAGCGATCTGTCTATTTCGTTCATCCATAGT
TGCCTGACTCCCCGTCGTGTAGATAACTACGATACGGGAGGGCTTACCATCTGGCCCCAGTGCTGCAATG
ATACCGCGAGACCCACGCTCACCGGCTCCAGATTTATCAGCAATAAACCAGCCAGCCGGAAGGGCCGAGC
GCAGAAGTGGTCCTGCAACTTTATCCGCCTCCATCCAGTCTATTAATTGTTGCCGGGAAGCTAGAGTAAG
TAGTTCGCCAGTTAATAGTTTGCGCAACGTTGTTGCCATTGCTACAGGCATCGTGGTGTCACGCTCGTCG
TTTGGTATGGCTTCATTCAGCTCCGGTTCCCAACGATCAAGGCGAGTTACATGATCCCCCATGTTGTGCA
AAAAAGCGGTTAGCTCCTTCGGTCCTCCGATCGTTGTCAGAAGTAAGTTGGCCGCAGTGTTATCACTCAT
GGTTATGGCAGCACTGCATAATTCTCTTACTGTCATGCCATCCGTAAGATGCTTTTCTGTGACTGGTGAG
TACTCAACCAAGTCATTCTGAGAATAGTGTATGCGGCGACCGAGTTGCTCTTGCCCGGCGTCAATACGGG
ATAATACCGCGCCACATAGCAGAACTTTAAAAGTGCTCATCATTGGAAAACGTTCTTCGGGGCGAAAACT
CTCAAGGATCTTACCGCTGTTGAGATCCAGTTCGATGTAACCCACTCGTGCACCCAACTGATCTTCAGCA
TCTTTTACTTTCACCAGCGTTTCTGGGTGAGCAAAAACAGGAAGGCAAAATGCCGCAAAAAAGGGAATAA
GGGCGACACGGAAATGTTGAATACTCATACTCTTCCTTTTTCAATATTATTGAAGCATTTATCAGGGTTA
TTGTCTCATGAGCGGATACATATTTGAATGTATTTAGAAAAATAAACAAATAGGGGTTCCGCGCACATTT
CCCCGAAAAGTGCCACCTGACGTC
Features (pLannotate 1.2.2; 21 found; start..end, strand, type, name):
     28..80      -  misc_feature   bom (fragment): basis of mobility region from pBR322
    235..614     +  enhancer       CMV enhancer: human cytomegalovirus immediate early enhancer
    615..818     +  promoter       CMV promoter: human cytomegalovirus (CMV) immediate early promoter
    814..847     +  LTR            5' LTR (truncated) (fragment): truncated 5' long terminal repeat (LTR) from HIV-1
    863..881     +  promoter       T7 promoter: promoter for bacteriophage T7 RNA polymerase
    906..938     +  CDS            T7 tag (gene 10 leader): leader peptide from bacteriophage T7 gene 10 promotes efficient translation in E. coli
    939..1985    +  CDS            Gnat1: GNAT1_MOUSE - Also known as Gnat-1. Experimental evidence at protein level: Swiss-Prot protein existence level 1. Functions as signal transducer for the rod photoreceptor RHO. Required for normal RHO-mediated light perception by the retina (By similarity). Guanine nucleotide-binding proteins (G proteins) function as transducers downstream of G protein-coupled receptors (GPCRs), such as the photoreceptor RHO. The alpha chain contains the guanine nucleotide binding site and alternates between an active, GTP-bound state and an inactive, GDP-bound state. Activated RHO promotes GDP release and GTP
   3137..3361    +  polyA_signal   bGH poly(A) signal: bovine growth hormone polyadenylation signal
   3365..3386    +  promoter       SV40 promoter (fragment): SV40 enhancer and early promoter
   3407..3835    +  rep_origin     f1 ori (sequence partly withheld): f1 bacteriophage origin of replication; arrow indicates direction of (+) strand synthesis
   3849..4178    +  promoter       SV40 promoter: SV40 enhancer and early promoter
   4245..5036    +  CDS            neo: KKA2_KLEPN - Also known as kan, nptII. Experimental evidence at protein level: Swiss-Prot protein existence level 1. Resistance to kanamycin, neomycin, paromomycin, ribostamycin, butirosin and gentamicin B. From Klebsiella pneumoniae.
   5060..5218    +  CDS            ble (fragment): BLE_KLEPN - Experimental evidence at protein level: Swiss-Prot protein existence level 1. Binding protein with a strong affinity to the bleomycin family of antibiotics. Binds to CL990; an antimitotic-antibiotic compound. From Klebsiella pneumoniae.
   5213..5334    +  polyA_signal   SV40 poly(A) signal: SV40 polyadenylation signal
   5407..5423    -  protein_bind   lac operator: The lac repressor binds to the lac operator to inhibit transcription in E. coli. This inhibition can be relieved by adding lactose or isopropyl-β-D-thiogalactopyranoside (IPTG). lac repressor encoded by lacI
   5431..5461    -  promoter       lac promoter: promoter for the E. coli lac operon
   5476..5497    -  protein_bind   CAP binding site: CAP binding activates transcription in the presence of cAMP. E. coli catabolite activator protein
   5510..5602    -  CDS            lacI (fragment): lac repressor; lacI; The lac repressor binds to the lac operator to inhibit transcription in E. coli. This inhibition can be relieved by adding lactose or isopropyl-β-D-thiogalactopyranoside (IPTG).
   5785..6373    -  rep_origin     ori: high-copy-number ColE1/pMB1/pBR322/pUC origin of replication
   6544..7404    -  CDS            AmpR: β-lactamase; bla; confers resistance to ampicillin, carbenicillin, and related antibiotics
   7405..7509    -  promoter       AmpR promoter: bla
