[The description below was written by a language model from this plasmid's Addgene catalogue record and pLannotate feature annotations shown in this document.]
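Description:
pcDNA T7-Gnat1 Mut-3UTR is a mammalian expression plasmid built on the pcDNA3.1(+) backbone. It is propagated in E. coli through a high-copy ColE1/pUC-type origin with ampicillin selection (AmpR under its own bla promoter). The backbone also carries an f1 origin for single-stranded DNA production and an SV40 early promoter driving the neomycin/kanamycin phosphotransferase gene with an SV40 polyadenylation signal, which allows G418 selection of stably transfected mammalian cells. Several small annotated fragments (bom, lac promoter/operator, lacI, ble and a short HIV-1 LTR match) appear to be backbone remnants or incidental annotation hits rather than functional parts of the design.

The payload is the mouse Gnat1 cDNA, encoding the alpha subunit of rod transducin, the G protein that relays signalling from rhodopsin in rod photoreceptors. Transcription is driven by the CMV immediate-early enhancer and promoter and terminated by the bovine growth hormone polyadenylation signal. An N-terminal T7 epitope tag (the phage gene 10 leader peptide) is fused directly to the coding sequence for detection of the protein, and a T7 RNA polymerase promoter lies upstream. Between the end of the Gnat1 open reading frame and the bGH signal is an unannotated stretch of roughly 1.1 kb, consistent with the Gnat1 3'-UTR described in the record. In this version the TAG motifs that serve as binding sites for the RNA-binding protein MSI1 (Musashi-1) have been changed to TGA. The insert was derived from an MGC cDNA clone and assembled by Gibson cloning, destroying the flanking NheI and XhoI sites. The construct serves to test whether Musashi binding to the 3'-UTR controls Gnat1 protein expression post-transcriptionally, presumably by comparison with a wild-type 3'-UTR version.
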