Addgene plasmid #184027: pcDNA T7-Gnat1 Mut-3UTR
Purpose: Expresses mouse Gnat1 protein with N-terminal T7 tag from cDNA that contains the mutant 3'-UTR where the TAG binding sites for MSI1 are mutated to TGA
Depositing lab: Peter Stoilov. Depositing organization: West Virginia State University. Publication: The Musashi proteins direct post-transcriptional control of protein expression and alternate exon splicing in vertebrate photoreceptors. Matalkah F, Jeong B, Sheridan M, Horstick E, Ramamurthy V, Stoilov P. Commun Biol. 2022 Sep 24;5(1):1011. doi: 10.1038/s42003-022-03990-w. PubMed 36153373.
Backbone
  Vector backbone: pcDNA3.1(+)
  Backbone manufacturer: Invitrogen
  Vector type: Mammalian Expression
Growth in bacteria
  Bacterial resistance: Ampicillin, 100 μg/mL
  Growth temperature: 37°C
  Growth strain: DH5alpha
  Copy number: High Copy
Gene/Insert
  Gene/Insert name: Gnat1
  Species: M. musculus (mouse)
  Mutation: TAG sites in the 3'-UTR are mutated to TGA
  Entrez Gene: Gnat1 (a.k.a. Gnat-1, Ird1, Ird2, Tralpha, irdc, irdr, transducin)
  Promoter: CMV
  Tag / fusion protein: T7 (N terminal on insert)
  Cloning method: Gibson Cloning
  Sequencing primers: 5′ T7; 3′ pcDNA3.1/BGH reverse priming site
Resource information
  A portion of this plasmid was derived from a plasmid made by: Derived from MGC clone ID 6490798
Terms and licenses: Academic/Nonprofit Terms; Industry Terms: Not Available to Industry
Depositor comments: 5' Cloning Site: NheI (destroyed during cloning), 3' Cloning Site: XhoI (destroyed during cloning). Please visit https://www.biorxiv.org/content/10.1101/2022.03.09.483688v1 for bioRxiv preprint.
How to cite: pcDNA T7-Gnat1 Mut-3UTR was a gift from Peter Stoilov (Addgene plasmid # 184027 ; http://n2t.net/addgene:184027 ; RRID:Addgene_184027)
